Addgene plasmid #169468: pTwist-SARS-CoV-2 Δ18 B.1.351v3/wtRBD
Purpose: Encodes SARS-CoV-2 B.1.351v3/wtRBD Spike Protein lacking 18 C-terminal amino acids for pseudovirus production
Depositing lab: Alejandro Balazs. Depositing organization: Massachusetts General Hospital. Publication: Multiple SARS-CoV-2 variants escape neutralization by vaccine-induced humoral immunity. Garcia-Beltran WF, Lam EC, St Denis K, Nitido AD, Garcia ZH, Hauser BM, Feldman J, Pavlovic MN, Gregory DJ, Poznansky MC, Sigal A, Schmidt AG, Iafrate AJ, Naranbhai V, Balazs AB. Cell. 2021 Mar 12. pii: S0092-8674(21)00298-1. doi: 10.1016/j.cell.2021.03.013. PubMed 33743213.
Backbone
  Vector backbone: pTwist
  Vector type: Mammalian Expression
Growth in bacteria
  Bacterial resistance: Ampicillin, 100 μg/mL
  Growth temperature: 37°C
  Growth strain: DH5alpha
  Copy number: Unknown
Gene/Insert
  Gene/Insert name: SARS-CoV-2 B.1.351v3/wtRBD Spike truncated to remove 18 amino acids
  Entrez Gene: S (a.k.a. GU280_gp02, spike glycoprotein)
Terms and licenses: Academic/Nonprofit Terms; Industry Terms: Not Available to Industry
How to cite: pTwist-SARS-CoV-2 Δ18 B.1.351v3/wtRBD was a gift from Alejandro Balazs (Addgene plasmid # 169468 ; http://n2t.net/addgene:169468 ; RRID:Addgene_169468)
