[The description below was written by a language model from this plasmid's Addgene catalogue record and pLannotate feature annotations shown in this document.]
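Description:
pTwist-SARS-CoV-2 Δ18 B.1.351v3/wtRBD is a mammalian expression plasmid of about 10.5 kb, built on a pTwist backbone, that encodes a SARS-CoV-2 spike glycoprotein for making pseudotyped virus. As the name and purpose indicate, the insert is a B.1.351 (v3) lineage spike carrying a wild-type receptor-binding domain and lacking the last 18 C-terminal amino acids. This type of cytoplasmic tail truncation is commonly used to improve spike incorporation into pseudovirus particles. The record does not list the individual lineage substitutions. In the circular map, the spike coding sequence lies downstream of a CMV enhancer, CMV promoter elements (annotated as a fragment and a truncated CMVd2 form) and a truncated human β-globin intron. These elements together drive transcription and promote efficient splicing and export. A WPRE follows the open reading frame to enhance transcript stability and expression. An SV40 polyadenylation signal is annotated next, on the reverse strand in this record.

The expression unit is flanked by short 5' and 3' β-globin insulator elements and by T7 and rrnG transcription terminators, which isolate it from neighbouring backbone transcription. A separate cassette, consisting of the SV40 early promoter, the neo (nptII) gene and a bGH poly(A) signal, would allow G418 selection in mammalian cells. In bacteria the plasmid replicates from a high-copy ColE1/pUC-type origin and is selected with ampicillin through the AmpR β-lactamase gene.

The chimeric design fits the associated study of how vaccine-induced antibodies neutralize spike variants. Pairing non-RBD B.1.351 changes with a wild-type RBD would help separate the contribution of RBD mutations to neutralization escape, although the record does not state this rationale.
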