Features (pLannotate 1.2.2; 21 found; start..end, strand, type, name):
     15..3770    +  CDS            S: SPIKE_SARS2 - Experimental evidence at protein level: Swiss-Prot protein existence level 1. [Spike glycoprotein]: May down-regulate host tetherin (BST2) by lysosomal degradation, thereby counteracting its antiviral activity. From Severe acute respiratory syndrome coronavirus 2 (2019-nCoV) (SARS-CoV-2).
   3844..4432    +  misc_feature   WPRE: woodchuck hepatitis virus posttranscriptional regulatory element
   4485..4606    -  polyA_signal   SV40 poly(A) signal: SV40 polyadenylation signal
   4629..4698    -  CDS            large T antigen (fragment): large T antigen from SV40 (simian virus 40)
   4721..4767    +  terminator     T7 terminator: transcription terminator for bacteriophage T7 RNA polymerase
   4797..4933    +  terminator     rrnG terminator: transcription terminator from the E. coli ribosomal RNA rrnG operon (Albrechtsen et al., 1991)
   4978..5049    +  misc_feature   3' β-globin insulator: insulator downstream of the human β-globin locus (Farrell et al., 2002)
   5094..5290    +  promoter       SV40 promoter: SV40 early promoter
   5304..6095    +  CDS            neo: KKA2_KLEPN - Also known as kan, nptII. Experimental evidence at protein level: Swiss-Prot protein existence level 1. Resistance to kanamycin, neomycin, paromomycin, ribostamycin, butirosin and gentamicin B. From Klebsiella pneumoniae.
   6109..6333    +  polyA_signal   bGH poly(A) signal: bovine growth hormone polyadenylation signal
   6529..7117    -  rep_origin     ori: high-copy-number ColE1/pMB1/pBR322/pUC origin of replication
   7289..7353    -  CDS            bla(M) (fragment): β-lactamase lacking the signal sequence; bla(M); allows cytosolic expression of β-lactamase
   7863..8723    +  CDS            AmpR: β-lactamase; bla; confers resistance to ampicillin, carbenicillin, and related antibiotics
   8736..8872    +  terminator     rrnG terminator: transcription terminator from the E. coli ribosomal RNA rrnG operon (Albrechtsen et al., 1991)
   9024..9095    +  misc_feature   5' β-globin insulator: insulator upstream of the human β-globin locus (Farrell et al., 2002)
   9100..9146    -  terminator     T7 terminator: transcription terminator for bacteriophage T7 RNA polymerase
   9164..9212    -  polyA_signal   poly(A) signal: synthetic polyadenylation signal
   9293..9596    +  enhancer       CMV enhancer: human cytomegalovirus immediate early enhancer
   9669..9686    -  promoter       CMV promoter (fragment): human cytomegalovirus (CMV) immediate early promoter
   9749..9800    +  promoter       CMVd2 promoter: truncated human cytomegalovirus (CMV) immediate early promoter that yields moderately reduced expression relative to the full-length promoter
   9934..10409   +  intron         β-globin intron: internally truncated intron from human β-globin
>Addgene plasmid #169468 | pTwist-SARS-CoV-2 Δ18 B.1.351v3/wtRBD | addgene full sequence | sequence record 335490 | Addgene NGS Result
CAAAGGCGGCCGCCATGTTTGTGTTCCTCGTTCTCCTGCCCCTCGTTTCTTCCCAATGCGTGAACCTCAC
AACTAGAACGCAGCTCCCACCCGCTTACACGAACTCTTTTACTCGTGGAGTATACTATCCCGATAAAGTC
TTTAGGTCCAGTGTCCTTCATTCTACTCAAGACCTTTTCCTGCCATTCTTCTCAAATGTCACCTGGTTCC
ATGCTATCCACGTTTCTGGCACCAACGGAACTAAACGATTTGCTAATCCCGTCTTGCCATTTAACGATGG
CGTATACTTTGCCTCAACGGAGAAGTCCAACATTATCCGGGGATGGATATTTGGCACCACCCTGGACTCC
AAGACACAGTCTCTCCTCATTGTGAACAACGCCACCAATGTCGTCATCAAAGTCTGTGAATTTCAATTTT
GTAACGATCCCTTTCTCGGGGTTTATTATCATAAGAATAACAAGTCTTGGATGGAGTCAGAGTTCCGCGT
TTACAGTTCCGCTAACAACTGTACTTTTGAGTACGTTTCCCAACCATTTCTCATGGATCTTGAAGGGAAG
CAAGGCAACTTCAAGAATCTCCGCGAATTTGTGTTTAAGAATATAGACGGCTACTTCAAAATTTATAGCA
AGCATACCCCGATAAATCTGGTTCGGGATCTCCCTCAAGGCTTCTCCGCGTTGGAACCCCTCGTGGACTT
GCCGATTGGCATCAACATCACCCGGTTCCAAACCCTTCATATAAGCTACCTCACGCCTGGCGACAGTAGT
AGTGGTTGGACAGCGGGCGCAGCAGCCTACTATGTGGGATATTTGCAACCACGCACCTTTCTTCTCAAAT
ATAACGAAAACGGAACAATTACCGATGCCGTAGACTGTGCCCTCGATCCCCTGTCCGAAACTAAATGCAC
ACTCAAGTCCTTCACAGTTGAGAAAGGCATATACCAAACCAGTAACTTCCGCGTCCAACCCACCGAATCC
ATTGTTCGATTCCCTAACATCACCAATTTGTGTCCTTTCGGTGAAGTATTTAATGCCACTCGATTTGCAT
CAGTTTATGCCTGGAATCGCAAGCGAATATCAAATTGTGTTGCAGATTATAGTGTCCTGTATAATAGCGC
ATCATTCAGCACTTTTAAGTGTTATGGGGTCAGCCCTACGAAATTGAATGACTTGTGTTTTACCAACGTT
TACGCAGATTCTTTCGTCATACGCGGCGACGAAGTCCGACAGATTGCACCGGGGCAAACCGGAAAGATAG
CAGACTATAATTATAAGTTGCCGGATGACTTCACCGGCTGCGTTATAGCATGGAACTCCAATAATCTCGA
TTCAAAAGTCGGCGGCAACTATAATTATCTTTACCGCCTGTTTCGCAAGTCAAATCTGAAGCCCTTTGAA
CGTGACATCTCCACCGAAATTTATCAAGCTGGCAGCACCCCATGTAATGGAGTGGAAGGGTTTAACTGTT
ATTTTCCCCTTCAATCATACGGATTTCAACCAACAAATGGGGTGGGCTATCAACCATATCGGGTGGTAGT
CTTGAGCTTTGAGCTGCTCCACGCACCGGCTACAGTTTGCGGACCGAAGAAAAGCACTAACCTGGTGAAG
AATAAATGTGTGAACTTCAACTTTAATGGGCTCACCGGAACAGGGGTGCTGACAGAATCAAACAAGAAAT
TTCTCCCTTTTCAACAATTTGGTAGAGACATTGCCGATACCACAGATGCCGTCCGCGATCCGCAAACACT
GGAAATCCTCGATATAACACCCTGTAGCTTCGGCGGGGTCAGCGTGATAACTCCCGGAACGAACACATCC
AACCAAGTGGCTGTCCTGTATCAAGGTGTCAACTGTACCGAAGTCCCTGTGGCGATACACGCCGACCAAC
TGACACCCACCTGGAGAGTCTACTCAACAGGTTCCAATGTCTTTCAAACTAGAGCGGGTTGTCTCATTGG
CGCTGAGCATGTCAATAATTCATACGAATGTGATATTCCTATTGGGGCAGGAATCTGTGCGTCTTATCAA
ACTCAAACGAACTCACCACGGCGCGCTCGCTCAGTAGCCAGCCAGTCCATAATCGCCTATACCATGAGTC
TCGGGGTTGAGAACTCCGTGGCTTATTCAAACAATTCCATCGCAATCCCAACTAACTTTACCATTAGCGT
TACCACGGAAATCTTGCCCGTCAGCATGACTAAGACGAGCGTAGACTGTACGATGTATATCTGTGGGGAT
TCCACCGAGTGTAGCAACCTCTTGCTTCAATACGGGTCTTTCTGTACTCAACTCAACCGAGCATTGACCG
GAATTGCGGTCGAACAAGACAAGAATACCCAAGAGGTGTTCGCACAAGTAAAGCAAATATACAAAACGCC
GCCAATCAAAGATTTTGGCGGGTTTAATTTTAGCCAAATACTGCCAGACCCATCTAAGCCTTCAAAACGC
AGCTTTATCGAGGATCTGCTGTTCAACAAAGTTACGTTGGCTGACGCGGGTTTCATTAAGCAGTATGGGG
ATTGTTTGGGAGACATTGCGGCCCGCGACCTTATCTGTGCTCAAAAATTCAATGGGTTGACAGTTCTGCC
CCCTCTGCTCACTGATGAGATGATTGCACAGTATACATCAGCATTGTTGGCAGGAACCATTACATCCGGC
TGGACTTTTGGCGCGGGTGCGGCCCTTCAAATACCTTTCGCTATGCAAATGGCTTACAGATTCAATGGGA
TTGGTGTCACGCAAAATGTATTGTATGAAAATCAGAAGCTGATCGCTAATCAATTTAACAGCGCGATTGG
CAAGATCCAAGATTCACTGTCAAGCACAGCGTCCGCCCTCGGCAAACTCCAAGATGTTGTGAATCAAAAC
GCCCAGGCCCTGAATACCCTCGTGAAGCAACTGAGTTCTAACTTCGGCGCAATCTCCAGCGTCCTCAACG
ACATATTGTCCAGACTTGATAAGGTGGAAGCCGAGGTGCAAATTGATCGGCTCATCACAGGCAGGCTCCA
GTCACTCCAAACTTATGTGACACAACAGTTGATCCGGGCTGCTGAGATACGAGCAAGCGCCAACCTGGCC
GCCACTAAAATGTCAGAGTGCGTGCTCGGGCAGTCCAAACGGGTTGACTTTTGTGGCAAGGGCTATCACT
TGATGTCCTTCCCCCAATCCGCCCCACATGGAGTGGTCTTTCTCCACGTCACTTATGTCCCTGCTCAAGA
GAAGAACTTTACGACAGCTCCAGCAATCTGTCACGATGGCAAAGCGCACTTTCCCAGGGAAGGCGTTTTC
GTCAGTAATGGCACGCATTGGTTTGTGACCCAAAGGAATTTCTATGAACCCCAAATCATAACCACTGACA
ATACATTTGTCTCAGGCAACTGTGATGTGGTCATTGGGATCGTGAACAACACGGTATATGATCCCCTGCA
ACCCGAGTTGGATAGCTTCAAAGAGGAATTGGATAAATACTTTAAGAATCATACTTCACCCGATGTTGAT
CTCGGGGACATATCAGGAATAAATGCAAGTGTCGTCAACATTCAGAAAGAGATTGATCGCCTTAATGAGG
TCGCCAAGAACTTGAATGAATCTTTGATCGACTTGCAAGAACTGGGCAAATACGAACAATATATTAAATG
GCCCTGGTACATTTGGTTGGGCTTTATCGCCGGACTTATAGCTATCGTTATGGTCACAATTATGTTGTGC
TGTATGACTAGCTGTTGTTCCTGCTTGAAAGGATGTTGCAGTTGCGGATCTTGTTGTAAATAAAGGATCC
TCTAGAAGTTGTCTCCTCCTGCACTGACTGACTGATACAATCGATTTCTGGATCCGCAGGCCTAATCAAC
CTCTGGATTACAAAATTTGTGAAAGATTGACTGGTATTCTTAACTATGTTGCTCCTTTTACGCTATGTGG
ATACGCTGCTTTAATGCCTTTGTATCATGCTATTGCTTCCCGTATGGCTTTCATTTTCTCCTCCTTGTAT
AAATCCTGGTTGCTGTCTCTTTATGAGGAGTTGTGGCCCGTTGTCAGGCAACGTGGCGTGGTGTGCACTG
TGTTTGCTGACGCAACCCCCACTGGTTGGGGCATTGCCACCACCTGTCAGCTCCTTTCCGGGACTTTCGC
TTTCCCCCTCCCTATTGCCACGGCGGAACTCATCGCCGCCTGCCTTGCCCGCTGCTGGACAGGGGCTCGG
CTGTTGGGCACTGACAATTCCGTGGTGTTGTCGGGGAAGCTGACGTCCTTTCCATGGCTGCTCGCCTGTG
TTGCCACCTGGATTCTGCGCGGGACGTCCTTCTGCTACGTCCCTTCGGCCCTCAATCCAGCGGACCTTCC
TTCCCGCGGCCTGCTGCCGGCTCTGCGGCCTCTTCCGCGTCTTCGCCTTCGCCCTCAGACGAGTCGGATC
TCCCTTTGGGCCGCCTCCCCGCCTGTCTAGCTTGACTGACTGAGATACAGCGTACCTTCAGCTCACAGAC
ATGATAAGATACATTGATGAGTTTGGACAAACCACAACTAGAATGCAGTGAAAAAAATGCTTTATTTGTG
AAATTTGTGATGCTATTGCTTTATTTGTAACCATTATAAGCTGCAATAAACAAGTTAACAACAACAATTG
CATTCATTTTATGTTTCAGGTTCAGGGGGAGGTGTGGGAGGTTTTTTAAAGCAAGTAAAACCTCTACAAA
TGTGGTATTGGCCCATCTCTATCGGTATCGTAGCATAACCCCTTGGGGCCTCTAAACGGGTCTTGAGGGG
TTTTTTGTGCCCCTCGGGCCGGATTGCTATCTACCGGCATTGGCGCAGAAAAAAATGCCTGATGCGACGC
TGCGCGTCTTATACTCCCACATATGCCAGATTCAGCAACGGATACGGCTTCCCCAACTTGCCCACTTCCA
TACGTGTCCTCCTTACCAGAAATTTATCCTTAAGGTCGTCAGCTATCCTGCAGGCGATCTCTCGATTTCG
ATCAAGACATTCCTTTAATGGTCTTTTCTGGACACCACTAGGGGTCAGAAGTAGTTCATCAAACTTTCTT
CCCTCCCTAATCTCATTGGTTACCTTGGGCTATCGAAACTTAATTAAGCGATCTGCATCTCAATTAGTCA
GCAACCATAGTCCCGCCCCTAACTCCGCCCATCCCGCCCCTAACTCCGCCCAGTTCCGCCCATTCTCCGC
CCCATCGCTGACTAATTTTTTTTATTTATGCAGAGGCCGAGGCCGCCTCGGCCTCTGAGCTATTCCAGAA
GTAGTGAGGAGGCTTTTTTGGAGGCCTAGGCTTTTGCAAAGGAGGTAGCCAACATGATTGAACAAGATGG
ATTGCACGCAGGTTCTCCCGCCGCTTGGGTGGAGAGGCTATTCGGCTATGACTGGGCACAACAGACAATC
GGCTGCTCTGATGCCGCCGTGTTCCGGCTGTCAGCGCAGGGGCGCCCGGTTCTTTTTGTCAAGACCGACC
TGTCCGGTGCCCTGAATGAACTCCAGGACGAGGCAGCGCGGCTATCGTGGCTGGCCACGACGGGCGTTCC
TTGCGCAGCTGTGCTCGACGTTGTCACTGAAGCGGGAAGGGACTGGCTGCTATTGGGCGAAGTGCCGGGG
CAGGATCTCCTGTCATCTCACCTTGCTCCTGCCGAGAAAGTATCCATCATGGCTGATGCAATGCGGCGGC
TGCATACGCTTGATCCGGCTACCTGCCCATTCGACCACCAAGCGAAACATCGCATCGAGCGAGCACGTAC
TCGGATGGAAGCCGGTCTTGTCGATCAGGATGATCTGGACGAAGAGCATCAGGGGCTCGCGCCAGCCGAA
CTGTTCGCCAGGCTCAAGGCGCGGATGCCCGACGGCGAGGATCTCGTCGTGACCCACGGCGATGCCTGCT
TGCCGAATATCATGGTGGAAAATGGCCGCTTTTCTGGATTCATCGACTGTGGCCGGCTGGGTGTGGCGGA
CCGCTATCAGGACATAGCGTTGGCTACCCGTGATATTGCTGAAGAGCTTGGCGGCGAATGGGCTGACCGC
TTCCTCGTGCTTTACGGTATCGCCGCTCCCGATTCGCAGCGCATCGCCTTCTATCGCCTTCTTGACGAGT
TCTTCTAGTATGTAAGCCCTGTGCCTTCTAGTTGCCAGCCATCTGTTGTTTGCCCCTCCCCCGTGCCTTC
CTTGACCCTGGAAGGTGCCACTCCCACTGTCCTTTCCTAATAAAATGAGGAAATTGCATCGCATTGTCTG
AGTAGGTGTCATTCTATTCTGGGGGGTGGGGTGGGGCAGGACAGCAAGGGGGAGGATTGGGAAGACAATA
GCAGGCATGCTGGGGATGCGGTGGGCTCTATGGTTAATTAACCAGTCAAGTCAGCTACTTGGCGAGATCG
ACTTGTCTGGGTTTCGACTACGCTCAGAATTGCGTCAGTCAAGTTCGATCTGGTCCTTGCTATTGCACCC
GTTCTCCGATTACGAGTTTCATTTAAATCATGTGAGCAAAAGGCCAGCAAAAGGCCAGGAACCGTAAAAA
GGCCGCGTTGCTGGCGTTTTTCCATAGGCTCCGCCCCCCTGACGAGCATCACAAAAATCGACGCTCAAGT
CAGAGGTGGCGAAACCCGACAGGACTATAAAGATACCAGGCGTTTCCCCCTGGAAGCTCCCTCGTGCGCT
CTCCTGTTCCGACCCTGCCGCTTACCGGATACCTGTCCGCCTTTCTCCCTTCGGGAAGCGTGGCGCTTTC
TCATAGCTCACGCTGTAGGTATCTCAGTTCGGTGTAGGTCGTTCGCTCCAAGCTGGGCTGTGTGCACGAA
CCCCCCGTTCAGCCCGACCGCTGCGCCTTATCCGGTAACTATCGTCTTGAGTCCAACCCGGTAAGACACG
ACTTATCGCCACTGGCAGCAGCCACTGGTAACAGGATTAGCAGAGCGAGGTATGTAGGCGGTGCTACAGA
GTTCTTGAAGTGGTGGCCTAACTACGGCTACACTAGAAGAACAGTATTTGGTATCTGCGCTCTGCTGAAG
CCAGTTACCTTCGGAAAAAGAGTTGGTAGCTCTTGATCCGGCAAACAAACCACCGCTGGTAGCGGTGGTT
TTTTTGTTTGCAAGCAGCAGATTACGCGCAGAAAAAAAGGATCTCAAGAAGATCCTTTGATCTTTTCTAC
GGGGTCTGACGCTCAGTGGAACGAAAACTCACGTTAAGGGATTTTGGTCATGAGATTATCAAAAAGGATC
TTCACCTAGATCCTTTTAAATTAAAAATGAAGTTTTAAATCAATCTAAAGTATATATGAGTAAACTTGGT
CTGACAGTTACCAATGCTTAATCAGTGAGGCACCTATCTCAGCGATCTGTCTATTTCGTTCATCCATAGT
TGCATTTAAATTTCCGAACTCTCCAAGGCCCTCGTCGGAAAATCTTCAAACCTTTCGTCCGATCCATCTT
GCAGGCTACCTCTCGAACGAACTATCGCAAGTCTCTTGGCCGGCCTTGCGCCTTGGCTATTGCTTGGCAG
CGCCTATCGCCAGGTATTACTCCAATCCCGAATATCCGAGATCGGGATCACCCGAGAGAAGTTCAACCTA
CATCCTCAATCCCGATCTATCCGAGATCCGAGGAATATCGAAATCGGGGCGCGCCTGGTGTACCGAGAAC
GATCCTCTCAGTGCGAGTCTCGACGATCCATATCGTTGCTTGGCAGTCAGCCAGTCGGAATCCAGCTTGG
GACCCAGGAAGTCCAATCGTCAGATATTGTACTCAAGCCTGGTCACGGCAGCGTACCGATCTGTTTAAAC
CTAGATATTGATAGTCTGATCGGTCAACGTATAATCGAGTCCTAGCTTTTGCAAACATCTATCAAGAGAC
AGGATCAGCAGGAGGCTTTCGCATGAGTATTCAACATTTCCGTGTCGCCCTTATTCCCTTTTTTGCGGCA
TTTTGCCTTCCTGTTTTTGCTCACCCAGAAACGCTGGTGAAAGTAAAAGATGCTGAAGATCAGTTGGGTG
CGCGAGTGGGTTACATCGAACTGGATCTCAACAGCGGTAAGATCCTTGAGAGTTTTCGCCCCGAAGAACG
CTTTCCAATGATGAGCACTTTTAAAGTTCTGCTATGTGGCGCGGTATTATCCCGTATTGACGCCGGGCAA
GAGCAACTCGGTCGCCGCATACACTATTCTCAGAATGACTTGGTTGAGTATTCACCAGTCACAGAAAAGC
ATCTTACGGATGGCATGACAGTAAGAGAATTATGCAGTGCTGCCATAACCATGAGTGATAACACTGCGGC
CAACTTACTTCTGACAACGATTGGAGGACCGAAGGAGCTAACCGCTTTTTTGCACAACATGGGGGATCAT
GTAACTCGCCTTGATCGTTGGGAACCGGAGCTGAATGAAGCCATACCAAACGACGAGCGTGACACCACGA
TGCCTGTAGCAATGGCAACAACCTTGCGTAAACTATTAACTGGCGAACTACTTACTCTAGCTTCCCGGCA
ACAGTTGATAGACTGGATGGAGGCGGATAAAGTTGCAGGACCACTTCTGCGCTCGGCCCTTCCGGCTGGC
TGGTTTATTGCTGATAAATCTGGAGCCGGTGAGCGTGGGTCTCGCGGTATCATTGCAGCACTGGGGCCAG
ATGGTAAGCCCTCCCGTATCGTAGTTATCTACACGACGGGGAGTCAGGCAACTATGGATGAACGAAATAG
ACAGATCGCTGAGATAGGTGCCTCACTGATTAAGCATTGGTAACCGATTCTAGGTGCATTGGCGCAGAAA
AAAATGCCTGATGCGACGCTGCGCGTCTTATACTCCCACATATGCCAGATTCAGCAACGGATACGGCTTC
CCCAACTTGCCCACTTCCATACGTGTCCTCCTTACCAGAAATTTATCCTTAAGATCCCGAATCGTTTAAA
CTCGACTCTGGCTCTATCGAATCTCCGTCGTTTCGAGCTTACGCGAACAGCCGTGGCGCTCATTTGCTCG
TCGGGCATCGAATCTCGTCAGCTATCGTCAGCTTACCTTTTTGGCAGCGATCGCGGCTCCCGACATCTTG
GACCATTAGCTCCACAGGTATCTTCTTCCCTCTAGTGGTCATAACAGCAGCTTCAGCTACCTCTCAATTC
AAAAAACCCCTCAAGACCCGTTTAGAGGCCCCAAGGGGTTATGCTATCAATCGTTGCGTTACACACACAA
AAAACCAACACACATCCATCTTCGATGGATAGCGATTTTATTATCTAACTGCTGATCGAGTGTAGCCAGA
TCTAGTAATCAATTACGGGGTCATTAGTTCATAGCCCATATATGGAGTTCCGCGTTACATAACTTACGGT
AAATGGCCCGCCTGGCTGACCGCCCAACGACCCCCGCCCATTGACGTCAATAATGACGTATGTTCCCATA
GTAACGCCAATAGGGACTTTCCATTGACGTCAATGGGTGGAGTATTTACGGTAAACTGCCCACTTGGCAG
TACATCAAGTGTATCATATGCCAAGTACGCCCCCTATTGACGTCAATGACGGTAAATGGCCCGCCTGGCA
TTATGCCCAGTACATGACCTTATGGGACTTTCCTACTTGGCAGTACATCTACGTATTAGTCATCGCTATT
ACCATGCTGATGCGGTTTTGGCAGTACATCAATGGGCGTGGATAGCGGTTTGACTCACGGGGATTTCCAA
GTCTCCACCCCATTGACGTCAATGGGAGTTTGTTTTGGCACCAAAATCAACGGGACTTTCCAAAATGTCG
TAACAACTCCGCCCCATTGACGCAAATGGGCGGTAGGCGTGTACGGTGGGAGGTCTATATAAGCAGAGCT
GGTTTAGTGAACCGTCAGATCGCCTGGAGACGCCATCCACGCTGTTTTGACCTCCATAGAAGACACCGGG
ACCGATCCAGCCTCCCCTCGAAGCTTACATGTGGTACCGAGCTCGGATCCTGAGAACTTCAGGGTGAGTC
TATGGGACCCTTGATGTTTTCTTTCCCCTTCTTTTCTATGGTTAAGTTCATGTCATAGGAAGGGGAGAAG
TAACAGGGTACACATATTGACCAAATCAGGGTAATTTTGCATTTGTAATTTTAAAAAATGCTTTCTTCTT
TTAATATACTTTTTTGTTTATCTTATTTCTAATACTTTCCCTAATCTCTTTCTTTCAGGGCAATAATGAT
ACAATGTATCATGCCTCTTTGCACCATTCTAAAGAATAACAGTGATAATTTCTGGGTTAAGGCAATAGCA
ATATTTCTGCATATAAATATTTCTGCATATAAATTGTAACTGATGTAAGAGGTTTCATATTGCTAATAGC
AGCTACAATCCAGCTACCATTCTGCTTTTATTTTATGGTTGGGATAAGGCTGGATTATTCTGAGTCCAAG
CTAGGCCCTTTTGCTAATCATGTTCATACCTCTTATCTTCCTCCCACAGCTCCTGGGCAACGTGCTGGTC
TGTGTGCTGGCCCATCACTTTGG
